Addgene plasmid #139760: TBXTA-c023
Purpose: Protein expression/GST pull-down
Depositing lab: Opher Gileadi. Depositing organization: University of Oxford.
Backbone
  Vector backbone: pGTVL2 (GenBank: JF522100.1)
  Backbone manufacturer: SGC
  Backbone size w/o insert (bp): 5993
  Vector type: Bacterial Expression
Growth in bacteria
  Bacterial resistance: Kanamycin, 50 μg/mL
  Growth temperature: 37°C
  Growth strain: DH5alpha
  Copy number: High Copy
Gene/Insert
  Gene/Insert name: TBXT, DNA-binding domain, WT (alt name: Brachyury)
  Species: H. sapiens (human)
  Insert size (bp): 588
  Mutation: Contains only amino acids E41-D225
  Entrez Gene: TBXT (a.k.a. SAVA, T, TFT)
  Promoter: T7
  Tag / fusion protein: His6-GST-TEV (N terminal on backbone)
  Cloning method: Ligation Independent Cloning
  Sequencing primers: 5′ pGEX5: GGGCTGGCAAGCCACGTTTGGTG; 3′ T7R
Terms and licenses: Academic/Nonprofit Terms; Industry Terms: Not Available to Industry
Depositor comments: E41-D225 : Codon-optimized for E. coli expression
How to cite: TBXTA-c023 was a gift from Opher Gileadi (Addgene plasmid # 139760 ; http://n2t.net/addgene:139760 ; RRID:Addgene_139760)
