[The description below was written by a language model from this plasmid's Addgene catalogue record and pLannotate feature annotations shown in this document.]
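Description:
TBXTA-c023 is a bacterial expression plasmid built on the pGTVL2 backbone, a pET-style T7 vector designed for ligation-independent cloning. It is maintained in E. coli through a ColE1/pMB1-type origin and selected with kanamycin via an aminoglycoside phosphotransferase gene. The catalogue lists it as high copy, although the annotation also detects the rop gene and the bom region from pBR322, which are normally associated with moderated copy number. An f1 origin is present as well, and short tetracycline-resistance fragments flanking lacI appear to be non-functional remnants of the backbone's ancestry.

The insert encodes the DNA-binding (T-box) domain of human TBXT, also known as Brachyury, limited to residues E41 to D225 of the wild-type protein and codon-optimized for E. coli. It is fused downstream of a backbone-encoded N-terminal His6-GST tag followed by a TEV protease site, so the fusion can be captured on glutathione or metal-affinity resin and the tag removed by cleavage if desired. Transcription is driven by a T7 promoter with an adjacent lac operator and the T7 gene 10 ribosome binding site, and ends at the T7 terminator. The plasmid-borne lacI supplies repressor, making expression IPTG-inducible in hosts that provide T7 RNA polymerase. The annotation also picks up a His-tag fragment and a short T7 gene 10-derived fragment downstream of the insert; the catalogue describes only the N-terminal tag, so these are probably untranslated vector sequence, though the record does not say so. The stated purpose is recombinant protein production and GST pull-down experiments with the Brachyury DNA-binding domain.
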