Features (pLannotate 1.2.2; 20 found; start..end, strand, type, name):
      1..19      +  promoter       T7 promoter: promoter for bacteriophage T7 RNA polymerase
     20..44      +  protein_bind   lac operator: The lac repressor binds to the lac operator to inhibit transcription in E. coli. This inhibition can be relieved by adding lactose or isopropyl-β-D-thiogalactopyranoside (IPTG). lac repressor encoded by lacI
     59..81      +  RBS            RBS: efficient ribosome binding site from bacteriophage T7 gene 10 (Olins and Rangwala, 1989)
    116..770     +  CDS            GST (fragment): glutathione S-transferase from Schistosoma japonicum
    821..1375    +  CDS            TBXT (fragment): TBXT_HUMAN - Also known as T. Experimental evidence at protein level: Swiss-Prot protein existence level 1. Involved in the transcriptional regulation of genes required for mesoderm formation and differentiation. Binds to a palindromic site (called T site) and activates gene transcription when bound to such a site. From Homo sapiens (Human).
   1441..1458    +  CDS            9xHis (fragment): 9xHis affinity tag
   1468..1517    +  CDS            SET1 (fragment): solubility-enhancement tag derived from T7 phage gene 10B
   1525..1572    +  terminator     T7 terminator: transcription terminator for bacteriophage T7 RNA polymerase
   1609..2037    +  rep_origin     f1 ori (sequence partly withheld): f1 bacteriophage origin of replication; arrow indicates direction of (+) strand synthesis
   2090..2147    +  promoter       AmpR promoter (fragment): bla
   2156..2971    -  CDS            KanR: aminoglycoside phosphotransferase; aph(3')-Ia; confers resistance to kanamycin in bacteria or G418 (Geneticin®) in eukaryotes
   3093..3681    +  rep_origin     ori: high-copy-number ColE1/pMB1/pBR322/pUC origin of replication
   3867..4006    -  misc_feature   bom: basis of mobility region from pBR322
   4108..4299    -  CDS            rop: Rop protein, which maintains plasmids at low copy number; rop
   4316..4696    +  CDS            YPB1_ECOLX: Protein predicted: Swiss-Prot protein existence level 4. From Escherichia coli.
   4768..5059    -  CDS            TcR (fragment): tetracycline efflux protein; tet; confers resistance to tetracycline
   5074..5095    -  protein_bind   CAP binding site: CAP binding activates transcription in the presence of cAMP. E. coli catabolite activator protein
   5108..6190    -  CDS            lacI: lac repressor; lacI; The lac repressor binds to the lac operator to inhibit transcription in E. coli. This inhibition can be relieved by adding lactose or isopropyl-β-D-thiogalactopyranoside (IPTG).
   6191..6268    -  promoter       lacI promoter: lacI
   6276..6555    -  CDS            TcR (fragment): tetracycline efflux protein; tet; confers resistance to tetracycline
>Addgene plasmid #139760 | TBXTA-c023 | addgene full sequence | sequence record 296543 | Addgene NGS Result
TAATACGACTCACTATAGGGGAATTGTGAGCGGATAACAATTCCCCTCTAGAAATAATTTTGTTTAACTT
TAAGAAGGAGATATACATATGCACCATCATCATCATCATTCTTCTATGTCCCCTATACTAGGTTATTGGA
AAATTAAGGGCCTTGTGCAACCCACTCGACTTCTTTTGGAATATCTTGAAGAAAAATATGAAGAGCATTT
GTATGAGCGCGATGAAGGTGATAAATGGCGAAACAAAAAGTTTGAATTGGGTTTGGAGTTTCCCAATCTT
CCTTATTATATTGATGGTGATGTTAAATTAACACAGTCTATGGCCATCATACGTTATATAGCTGACAAGC
ACAACATGTTGGGTGGTTGTCCAAAAGAGCGTGCAGAGATTTCAATGCTTGAAGGAGCGGTTTTGGATAT
TAGATACGGTGTTTCGAGAATTGCATATAGTAAAGACTTTGAAACTCTCAAAGTTGATTTTCTTAGCAAG
CTACCTGAAATGCTGAAAATGTTCGAAGATCGTTTATGTCATAAAACATATTTAAATGGTGATCATGTAA
CCCATCCTGACTTCATGTTGTATGACGCTCTTGATGTTGTTTTATACATGGACCCAATGTGCCTGGATGC
GTTCCCAAAATTAGTTTGTTTTAAAAAACGTATTGAAGCTATCCCACAAATTGATAAGTACTTGAAATCC
AGCAAGTATATAGCATGGCCTTTGCAGGGCTGGCAAGCCACGTTTGGTGGTGCCGACCATCCTCCAAAAT
CGAGCTCAGGTGTAGATCTGGGTACCGAGAACCTGTACTTCCAATCCATGGAACTGCGTGTGGGTCTGGA
AGAAAGCGAACTGTGGCTGCGCTTTAAAGAGCTGACCAACGAAATGATCGTGACCAAAAACGGCCGCCGC
ATGTTTCCTGTGCTGAAAGTTAACGTGAGCGGCCTGGACCCGAACGCCATGTACAGCTTCCTGCTGGATT
TCGTTGCCGCAGATAACCACCGCTGGAAGTATGTGAACGGCGAATGGGTGCCGGGTGGCAAACCGGAACC
GCAGGCACCTAGCTGCGTGTATATCCACCCGGATAGCCCTAACTTCGGTGCCCATTGGATGAAAGCCCCG
GTGAGCTTCAGCAAGGTGAAGCTGACCAACAAACTGAACGGCGGCGGCCAAATCATGCTGAACAGCTTAC
ATAAATATGAACCTCGCATCCACATTGTGCGTGTGGGCGGCCCGCAACGTATGATCACCAGCCATTGCTT
CCCGGAGACACAGTTCATTGCCGTTACCGCCTACCAGAACGAGGAAATTACCGCACTGAAAATTAAATAC
AACCCTTTTGCAAAAGCCTTCTTAGATGCCAAAGAGCGCAGCGACTGACAGTAAAGGTGGATACGGATCC
GAATTCGAGCTCCGTCGACAAGCTTGCGGCCGCACTCGAGCACCACCACCACCACCACTGAGATCCGGCT
GCTAACAAAGCCCGAAAGGAAGCTGAGTTGGCTGCTGCCACCGCTGAGCAATAACTAGCATAACCCCTTG
GGGCCTCTAAACGGGTCTTGAGGGGTTTTTTGCTGAAAGGAGGAACTATATCCGGATTGGCGAATGGG
[124 nt withheld, positions 1609-1732]
C
[91 nt withheld, positions 1734-1824]
A
[49 nt withheld, positions 1826-1874]
CCTTTGACGTTGGAGTCCACGTTCTTT
[37 nt withheld, positions 1902-1938]
ACCCTATCTCGGTCTATTCTTTTGATTTATAAGGGATTTTGCCGATTTCGGCCTATTGGTTAAAAAATGA
GCTGATTTAACAAAAATTTAACGCGAATTTTAACAAAATATTAACGCTTACAATTTAGGTGGCACTTTTC
GGGGAAATGTGCGCGGAACCCCTATTTGTTTATTTTTCTAAATACATTCAAATATGTATCCGCTCATGAA
TTAATTCTTAGAAAAACTCATCGAGCATCAAATGAAACTGCAATTTATTCATATCAGGATTATCAATACC
ATATTTTTGAAAAAGCCGTTTCTGTAATGAAGGAGAAAACTCACCGAGGCAGTTCCATAGGATGGCAAGA
TCCTGGTATCGGTCTGCGATTCCGACTCGTCCAACATCAATACAACCTATTAATTTCCCCTCGTCAAAAA
TAAGGTTATCAAGTGAGAAATCACCATGAGTGACGACTGAATCCGGTGAGAATGGCAAAAGTTTATGCAT
TTCTTTCCAGACTTGTTCAACAGGCCAGCCATTACGCTCGTCATCAAAATCACTCGCATCAACCAAACCG
TTATTCATTCGTGATTGCGCCTGAGCGAGACGAAATACGCGATCGCTGTTAAAAGGACAATTACAAACAG
GAATCGAATGCAACCGGCGCAGGAACACTGCCAGCGCATCAACAATATTTTCACCTGAATCAGGATATTC
TTCTAATACCTGGAATGCTGTTTTCCCGGGGATCGCAGTGGTGAGTAACCATGCATCATCAGGAGTACGG
ATAAAATGCTTGATGGTCGGAAGAGGCATAAATTCCGTCAGCCAGTTTAGTCTGACCATCTCATCTGTAA
CATCATTGGCAACGCTACCTTTGCCATGTTTCAGAAACAACTCTGGCGCATCGGGCTTCCCATACAATCG
ATAGATTGTCGCACCTGATTGCCCGACATTATCGCGAGCCCATTTATACCCATATAAATCAGCATCCATG
TTGGAATTTAATCGCGGCCTAGAGCAAGACGTTTCCCGTTGAATATGGCTCATAACACCCCTTGTATTAC
TGTTTATGTAAGCAGACAGTTTTATTGTTCATGACCAAAATCCCTTAACGTGAGTTTTCGTTCCACTGAG
CGTCAGACCCCGTAGAAAAGATCAAAGGATCTTCTTGAGATCCTTTTTTTCTGCGCGTAATCTGCTGCTT
GCAAACAAAAAAACCACCGCTACCAGCGGTGGTTTGTTTGCCGGATCAAGAGCTACCAACTCTTTTTCCG
AAGGTAACTGGCTTCAGCAGAGCGCAGATACCAAATACTGTCCTTCTAGTGTAGCCGTAGTTAGGCCACC
ACTTCAAGAACTCTGTAGCACCGCCTACATACCTCGCTCTGCTAATCCTGTTACCAGTGGCTGCTGCCAG
TGGCGATAAGTCGTGTCTTACCGGGTTGGACTCAAGACGATAGTTACCGGATAAGGCGCAGCGGTCGGGC
TGAACGGGGGGTTCGTGCACACAGCCCAGCTTGGAGCGAACGACCTACACCGAACTGAGATACCTACAGC
GTGAGCTATGAGAAAGCGCCACGCTTCCCGAAGGGAGAAAGGCGGACAGGTATCCGGTAAGCGGCAGGGT
CGGAACAGGAGAGCGCACGAGGGAGCTTCCAGGGGGAAACGCCTGGTATCTTTATAGTCCTGTCGGGTTT
CGCCACCTCTGACTTGAGCGTCGATTTTTGTGATGCTCGTCAGGGGGGCGGAGCCTATGGAAAAACGCCA
GCAACGCGGCCTTTTTACGGTTCCTGGCCTTTTGCTGGCCTTTTGCTCACATGTTCTTTCCTGCGTTATC
CCCTGATTCTGTGGATAACCGTATTACCGCCTTTGAGTGAGCTGATACCGCTCGCCGCAGCCGAACGACC
GAGCGCAGCGAGTCAGTGAGCGAGGAAGCGGAAGAGCGCCTGATGCGGTATTTTCTCCTTACGCATCTGT
GCGGTATTTCACACCGCAATGGTGCACTCTCAGTACAATCTGCTCTGATGCCGCATAGTTAAGCCAGTAT
ACACTCCGCTATCGCTACGTGACTGGGTCATGGCTGCGCCCCGACACCCGCCAACACCCGCTGACGCGCC
CTGACGGGCTTGTCTGCTCCCGGCATCCGCTTACAGACAAGCTGTGACCGTCTCCGGGAGCTGCATGTGT
CAGAGGTTTTCACCGTCATCACCGAAACGCGCGAGGCAGCTGCGGTAAAGCTCATCAGCGTGGTCGTGAA
GCGATTCACAGATGTCTGCCTGTTCATCCGCGTCCAGCTCGTTGAGTTTCTCCAGAAGCGTTAATGTCTG
GCTTCTGATAAAGCGGGCCATGTTAAGGGCGGTTTTTTCCTGTTTGGTCACTGATGCCTCCGTGTAAGGG
GGATTTCTGTTCATGGGGGTAATGATACCGATGAAACGAGAGAGGATGCTCACGATACGGGTTACTGATG
ATGAACATGCCCGGTTACTGGAACGTTGTGAGGGTAAACAACTGGCGGTATGGATGCGGCGGGACCAGAG
AAAAATCACTCAGGGTCAATGCCAGCGCTTCGTTAATACAGATGTAGGTGTTCCACAGGGTAGCCAGCAG
CATCCTGCGATGCAGATCCGGAACATAATGGTGCAGGGCGCTGACTTCCGCGTTTCCAGACTTTACGAAA
CACGGAAACCGAAGACCATTCATGTTGTTGCTCAGGTCGCAGACGTTTTGCAGCAGCAGTCGCTTCACGT
TCGCTCGCGTATCGGTGATTCATTCTGCTAACCAGTAAGGCAACCCCGCCAGCCTAGCCGGGTCCTCAAC
GACAGGAGCACGATCATGCGCACCCGTGGGGCCGCCATGCCGGCGATAATGGCCTGCTTCTCGCCGAAAC
GTTTGGTGGCGGGACCAGTGACGAAGGCTTGAGCGAGGGCGTGCAAGATTCCGAATACCGCAAGCGACAG
GCCGATCATCGTCGCGCTCCAGCGAAAGCGGTCCTCGCCGAAAATGACCCAGAGCGCTGCCGGCACCTGT
CCTACGAGTTGCATGATAAAGAAGACAGTCATAAGTGCGGCGACGATAGTCATGCCCCGCGCCCACCGGA
AGGAGCTGACTGGGTTGAAGGCTCTCAAGGGCATCGGTCGAGATCCCGGTGCCTAATGAGTGAGCTAACT
TACATTAATTGCGTTGCGCTCACTGCCCGCTTTCCAGTCGGGAAACCTGTCGTGCCAGCTGCATTAATGA
ATCGGCCAACGCGCGGGGAGAGGCGGTTTGCGTATTGGGCGCCAGGGTGGTTTTTCTTTTCACCAGTGAG
ACGGGCAACAGCTGATTGCCCTTCACCGCCTGGCCCTGAGAGAGTTGCAGCAAGCGGTCCACGCTGGTTT
GCCCCAGCAGGCGAAAATCCTGTTTGATGGTGGTTAACGGCGGGATATAACATGAGCTGTCTTCGGTATC
GTCGTATCCCACTACCGAGATATCCGCACCAACGCGCAGCCCGGACTCGGTAATGGCGCGCATTGCGCCC
AGCGCCATCTGATCGTTGGCAACCAGCATCGCAGTGGGAACGATGCCCTCATTCAGCATTTGCATGGTTT
GTTGAAAACCGGACATGGCACTCCAGTCGCCTTCCCGTTCCGCTATCGGCTGAATTTGATTGCGAGTGAG
ATATTTATGCCAGCCAGCCAGACGCAGACGCGCCGAGACAGAACTTAATGGGCCCGCTAACAGCGCGATT
TGCTGGTGACCCAATGCGACCAGATGCTCCACGCCCAGTCGCGTACCGTCTTCATGGGAGAAAATAATAC
TGTTGATGGGTGTCTGGTCAGAGACATCAAGAAATAACGCCGGAACATTAGTGCAGGCAGCTTCCACAGC
AATGGCATCCTGGTCATCCAGCGGATAGTTAATGATCAGCCCACTGACGCGTTGCGCGAGAAGATTGTGC
ACCGCCGCTTTACAGGCTTCGACGCCGCTTCGTTCTACCATCGACACCACCACGCTGGCACCCAGTTGAT
CGGCGCGAGATTTAATCGCCGCGACAATTTGCGACGGCGCGTGCAGGGCCAGACTGGAGGTGGCAACGCC
AATCAGCAACGACTGTTTGCCCGCCAGTTGTTGTGCCACGCGGTTGGGAATGTAATTCAGCTCCGCCATC
GCCGCTTCCACTTTTTCCCGCGTTTTCGCAGAAACGTGGCTGGCCTGGTTCACCACGCGGGAAACGGTCT
GATAAGAGACACCGGCATACTCTGCGACATCGTATAACGTTACTGGTTTCACATTCACCACCCTGAATTG
ACTCTCTTCCGGGCGCTATCATGCCATACCGCGAAAGGTTTTGCGCCATTCGATGGTGTCCGGGATCTCG
ACGCTCTCCCTTATGCGACTCCTGCATTAGGAAGCAGCCCAGTAGTAGGTTGAGGCCGTTGAGCACCGCC
GCCGCAAGGAATGGTGCATGCAAGGAGATGGCGCCCAACAGTCCCCCGGCCACGGGGCCTGCCACCATAC
CCACGCCGAAACAAGCGCTCATGAGCCCGAAGTGGCGAGCCCGATCTTCCCCATCGGTGATGTCGGCGAT
ATAGGCGCCAGCAACCGCACCTGTGGCGCCGGTGATGCCGGCCACGATGCGTCCGGCGTAGAGGATCGAG
ATCTCGATCCCGCGAAAT
