>Addgene plasmid #139760 | TBXTA-c023 | depositor partial sequence | sequence record 270489 | Expressed ORF
CATATGCACCATCATCATCATCATTCTTCTATGTCCCCTATACTAGGTTATTGGAAAATTAAGGGCCTTG
TGCAACCCACTCGACTTCTTTTGGAATATCTTGAAGAAAAATATGAAGAGCATTTGTATGAGCGCGATGA
AGGTGATAAATGGCGAAACAAAAAGTTTGAATTGGGTTTGGAGTTTCCCAATCTTCCTTATTATATTGAT
GGTGATGTTAAATTAACACAGTCTATGGCCATCATACGTTATATAGCTGACAAGCACAACATGTTGGGTG
GTTGTCCAAAAGAGCGTGCAGAGATTTCAATGCTTGAAGGAGCGGTTTTGGATATTAGATACGGTGTTTC
GAGAATTGCATATAGTAAAGACTTTGAAACTCTCAAAGTTGATTTTCTTAGCAAGCTACCTGAAATGCTG
AAAATGTTCGAAGATCGTTTATGTCATAAAACATATTTAAATGGTGATCATGTAACCCATCCTGACTTCA
TGTTGTATGACGCTCTTGATGTTGTTTTATACATGGACCCAATGTGCCTGGATGCGTTCCCAAAATTAGT
TTGTTTTAAAAAACGTATTGAAGCTATCCCACAAATTGATAAGTACTTGAAATCCAGCAAGTATATAGCA
TGGCCTTTGCAGGGCTGGCAAGCCACGTTTGGTGGTGCCGACCATCCTCCAAAATCGAGCTCAGGTGTAG
ATCTGGGTACCGAGAACCTGTACTTCCAATCCATGGAACTGCGTGTGGGTCTGGAAGAAAGCGAACTGTG
GCTGCGCTTTAAAGAGCTGACCAACGAAATGATCGTGACCAAAAACGGCCGCCGCATGTTTCCTGTGCTG
AAAGTTAACGTGAGCGGCCTGGACCCGAACGCCATGTACAGCTTCCTGCTGGATTTCGTTGCCGCAGATA
ACCACCGCTGGAAGTATGTGAACGGCGAATGGGTGCCGGGTGGCAAACCGGAACCGCAGGCACCTAGCTG
CGTGTATATCCACCCGGATAGCCCTAACTTCGGTGCCCATTGGATGAAAGCCCCGGTGAGCTTCAGCAAG
GTGAAGCTGACCAACAAACTGAACGGCGGCGGCCAAATCATGCTGAACAGCTTACATAAATATGAACCTC
GCATCCACATTGTGCGTGTGGGCGGCCCGCAACGTATGATCACCAGCCATTGCTTCCCGGAGACACAGTT
CATTGCCGTTACCGCCTACCAGAACGAGGAAATTACCGCACTGAAAATTAAATACAACCCTTTTGCAAAA
GCCTTCTTAGATGCCAAAGAGCGCAGCGACTGACAGTAAAGGTGGATACGGATCCGAATTCGAGCTCCGT
CGACAAGCTTGCGGCCGCACTCGAG
